Addgene plasmid #134803: pED14xS-11
Purpose: IPTG inducible expression of S-TAGA-Evo1 qtRNA
Depositing lab: Ahmed Badran. Depositing organization: Broad Institute. Publication: Multiplex suppression of four quadruplet codons via tRNA directed evolution. DeBenedictis EA, Carver GD, Chung CZ, Soll D, Badran AH. Nat Commun. 2021 Sep 29;12(1):5706. doi: 10.1038/s41467-021-25948-y. PubMed 34588441.
Backbone
  Vector backbone: RK2 SpecR
  Total vector size (bp): 3240
  Vector type: Bacterial Expression, Synthetic Biology
Growth in bacteria
  Bacterial resistance: Spectinomycin, 50 μg/mL
  Growth temperature: 37°C
  Growth strain: DH5alpha
  Growth instructions: Grow in glucose to suppress expression of qtRNA
  Copy number: Low Copy
Gene/Insert
  Gene/Insert name: Wildtype S tRNA (decodes TCG)
  Species: Synthetic
Terms and licenses: Academic/Nonprofit Terms; Industry Terms: Not Available to Industry
Depositor comments: The lacI repressor must also be expressed in order to make the ProK-LacI promoter IPTG-inducible. These can be provided by the host strain, or on another plasmid. For example, E coli S2060s (Addgene Bacterial strain #105064), encode lacI.
How to cite: pED14xS-11 was a gift from Ahmed Badran (Addgene plasmid # 134803 ; http://n2t.net/addgene:134803 ; RRID:Addgene_134803)
