[The description below was written by a language model from this plasmid's Addgene catalogue record and pLannotate feature annotations shown in this document.]
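Description:
pED14xS-11 is a small (about 3.2 kb), low-copy bacterial expression plasmid built on an RK2 (IncP) spectinomycin-resistance backbone for use in E. coli synthetic biology. Replication depends on the oriV origin together with the plasmid-encoded trfA gene, whose protein product binds and activates oriV. Selection is provided by aadA (SmR), an aminoglycoside adenylyltransferase conferring spectinomycin and streptomycin resistance, which is driven here by the AmpR (bla) promoter.

The payload is a single annotated tRNA gene of roughly 90 nt, placed immediately downstream of a lac operator and followed by a short bacterial terminator fragment, with an rrnB T1 terminator upstream insulating the cassette from the replication module. The depositor describes the promoter as a ProK-LacI hybrid, which is not itself annotated in the feature tables. It becomes IPTG-inducible only when the lac repressor is supplied in trans, from the host strain or a second plasmid, because the plasmid carries no lacI. The record is internally inconsistent about the insert: the stated purpose is inducible expression of S-TAGA-Evo1, an evolved serine quadruplet-decoding tRNA (qtRNA) reading the four-base codon TAGA, whereas the insert field names a wild-type serine tRNA decoding TCG. The feature tables identify only a generic tRNA and cannot settle which is present.

The depositor and sequencing-derived records show the same eight features in the same arrangement, differing only in orientation, start point and slightly in length. The plasmid comes from work on directed evolution of tRNAs for multiplexed suppression of quadruplet codons, where it would supply a regulated qtRNA for decoding four-base codons in reporter or target genes.
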