Features (pLannotate 1.2.2; 8 found; start..end, strand, type, name):
     16..60      +  terminator     rrnB T1 terminator: transcription terminator T1 from the E. coli rrnB gene
    252..268     +  protein_bind   lac operator: The lac repressor binds to the lac operator to inhibit transcription in E. coli. This inhibition can be relieved by adding lactose or isopropyl-β-D-thiogalactopyranoside (IPTG). lac repressor encoded by lacI
    270..357     +  ncRNA          tRNA: Accession: RF00005 - tRNA
    411..440     +  terminator     bacterial terminator (fragment): putative bacterial transcription terminator
    539..1346    -  CDS            SmR (fragment): aminoglycoside adenylyltransferase (Murphy, 1985); aadA; confers resistance to spectinomycin and streptomycin
   1347..1418    -  promoter       AmpR promoter: bla
   1448..2596    -  CDS            trfA: trans-acting replication protein that binds to and activates oriV
   2743..3232    -  rep_origin     oriV (fragment): incP origin of replication
>Addgene plasmid #134803 | pED14xS-11 | depositor full sequence | sequence record 259834 | pED14xS-11 sequence 3232 bps
AAGAGGACATCCGGTCAAATAAAACGAAAGGCTCAGTCGAAAGACTGGGCCTTTCGTTTTGCTGAGGAGA
CTTAGGGACCCTTGTGCTTCTCAAATGCCTGAGGCCAGTTTGCTCAGGCTCTCCCCGTGGAGGTAATAAT
TGACGATATGATCAGTGCACGGCTAACTAAGCGGCCTGCTGACTTTCTCGCCGATCAAAAGGCATTTTGC
TATTAAGGGATTGACGAGGGCGTATCTGCGCAGTAAGATAATTGTGAGCGGATAACAATTGGAGAGATGC
CGGAGCGGCTGAACGGACCGGTATTCTAACACCGGAGTAGGGGCAACTCTACCGGGGGTTCAAATCCCCC
TCTCTCCGCCACTTTATCAATGACTTATCTCCCGACTTCCCAGGATCCGTCGACCTGCAGATCCTTAGCG
AAAGCTAAGGATTTTTTTTAAGCTTCTGCCATTCATCCGACTTAATTAACGGCACTCCTCAGCAAATATA
ATGACCCTCTTGATAACCCAAGAGGGCATTTTTTAATGCCCATGGCGTTTATTTGCCGACTACCTTGGTG
ATCTCGCCTTTCACGTAGTGGACAAATTCTTCCAACTGATCTGCGCGCGAGGCCAAGCGATCTTCTTCTT
GTCCAAGATAAGCCTGTCTAGCTTCAAGTATGACGGGCTGATACTGGGCCGGCAGGCGCTCCATTGCCCA
GTCGGCAGCGACATCCTTCGGCGCGATTTTGCCCACCAAGGTAGTCGGCGGTTACTGCGCTGTACCAAAT
GCGGGACAACGTAAGCACTACATTTCGCTCATCGCCAGCCCAGTCGGGCGGCGAGTTCCATAGCGTTAAG
GTTTCATTTAGCGCCTCAAATAGATCCTGTTCAGGAACCGGATCAAAGAGTTCCTCCGCCGCTGGACCTA
CCAAGGCAACGCTATGTTCTCTTGCTTTTGTCAGCAAGATAGCCAGATCAATGTCGATCGTGGCTGGCTC
GAAGATACCTGCAAGAATGTCATTGCGCTGCCATTCTCCAAATTGCAGTTCGCGCTTAGCTGGATAACGC
CACGGAATGATGTCGTCGTGCACAACAATGGTGACTTCTACAGCGCGGAGAATCTCGCTCTCTCCAGGGG
AAGCCGAAGTTTCCAAAAGGTCGTTGATCAAAGCTCGCCGCGTTGTTTCATCAAGCCTTACGGTCACCGT
AACCAGCAAATCAATATCACTGTGTGGCTTCAGGCCGCCATCCACTGCGGAGCCGTACAAATGTACGGCC
AGCAACGTCGGTTCGAGATGGCGCTCGATGACGCCAACTACCTCTGATAGTTGAGTCGATACTTCGGCGA
TCACCGCTTCCCTCATACTCTTCCTTTTTCAATATTATTGAAGCATTTATCAGGGTTATTGTCTCATGAG
CGGATACATATTTGAATGTATTTAGAAAAATAGGCCAAATAGGCCGTCTAGCGTTTGCAATGCACCAGGT
CATCATTGACCCAGGCGTGTTCCACCAGGCCGCTGCCTCGCAACTCTTCGCAGGCTTCGCCGACCTGCTC
GCGCCACTTCTTCACGCGGGTGGAATCCGATCCGCACATGAGGCGGAAGGTTTCCAGCTTGAGCGGGTAC
GGCTCCCGGTGCGAGCTGAAATAGTCGAACATCCGTCGGGCCGTCGGCGACAGCTTGCGGTACTTCTCCC
ATATGAATTTCGTGTAGTGGTCGCCAGCAAACAGCACGACGATTTCCTCGTCGATCAGGACCTGGCAACG
GGACGTTTTCTTGCCACGGTCCAGGACGCGGAAGCGGTGCAGCAGCGACACCGATTCCAGGTGCCCAACG
CGGTCGGACGTGAAGCCCATCGCCGTCGCCTGTAGGCGCGACAGGCATTCCTCGGCCTTCGTGTAATACC
GGCCATTGATCGACCAGCCCAGGTCCTGGCAAAGCTCGTAGAACGTGAAGGTGATCGGCTCGCCGATAGG
GGTGCGCTTCGCGTACTCCAACACCTGCTGCCACACCAGTTCGTCATCGTCGGCCCGCAGCTCGACGCCG
GTGTAGGTGATCTTCACGTCCTTGTTGACGTGGAAAATGACCTTGTTTTGCAGCGCCTCGCGCGGGATTT
TCTTGTTGCGCGTGGTGAACAGGGCAGAGCGGGCCGTGTCGTTTGGCATCGCTCGCATCGTGTCCGGCCA
CGGCGCAATATCGAACAAGGAAAGCTGCATTTCCTTGATCTGCTGCTTCGTGTGTTTCAGCAACGCGGCC
TGCTTGGCCTCGCTGACCTGTTTTGCCAGGTCCTCGCCGGCGGTTTTTCGCTTCTTGGTCGTCATAGTTC
CTCGCGTGTCGATGGTCATCGACTTCGCCAAACCTGCCGCCTCCTGTTCGAGACGACGCGAACGCTCCAC
GGCGGCCGATGGCGCGGGCAGGGCAGGGGGAGCCAGTTGCACGCTGTCGCGCTCGATCTTGGCCGTAGCT
TGCTGGACCATCGAGCCGACGGACTGGAAGGTTTCGCGGGGCGCACGCATGACGGTGCGGCTTGCGATGG
TTTCGGCATCCTCGGCGGAAAACCCCGCGTCGATCAGTTCTTGCCTGTATGCCTTCCGGTCAAACGTCCG
ATTCATTCACCCTCCTTATATCGTATGGGGCTGCTAGCATAATACCTAGGGCTGAGCTAGCCGTAAAGTG
AAAGAAGAGAAACCTCCATTTTTGGGGTGAGGCCGTTCGCGGCCGAGGGGCGCAGCCCCTGGGGGGATGG
GAGGCCCGCGTTAGCGGGCCGGGAGGGTTCGAGAAGGGGGGGCACCCCCCTTCGGCGTGCGCGGTCACGC
GCACAGGGCGCAGCCCTGGTTAAAAACAAGGTTTATAAATATTGGTTTAAAAGCAGGTTAAAAGACAGGT
TAGCGGTGGCCGAAAAACGGGCGGAAACCCTTGCAAATGCTGGATTTTCTGCCTGTGGACAGCCCCTCAA
ATGTCAATAGGTGCGCCCCTCATCTGTCAGCACTCTGCCCCTCAAGTGTCAAGGATCGCGCCCCTCATCT
GTCAGTAGTCGCGCCCCTCAAGTGTCAATACCGCAGGGCACTTATCCCCAGGCTTGTCCACATCATCTGT
GGGAAACTCGCGTAAAATCAGGCGTTTTCGCCGATTTGCGAGGCTGGCCAGCTCCACGTCGCCGGCCGAA
ATCGAGCCTGCCCCTCATCTGTCAACGCCGCGCCGGGTGAGTCGGCCCCTCAAGTGTCAACGTCCGCCCC
TCATCTGTCAGT
