Features (pLannotate 1.2.2; 8 found; start..end, strand, type, name):
      1..17      -  protein_bind   lac operator: The lac repressor binds to the lac operator to inhibit transcription in E. coli. This inhibition can be relieved by adding lactose or isopropyl-β-D-thiogalactopyranoside (IPTG). lac repressor encoded by lacI
    209..253     -  terminator     rrnB T1 terminator: transcription terminator T1 from the E. coli rrnB gene
    269..758     +  rep_origin     oriV (fragment): incP origin of replication
    905..2053    +  CDS            trfA: trans-acting replication protein that binds to and activates oriV
   2083..2154    +  promoter       AmpR promoter: bla
   2155..2946    +  CDS            SmR: aminoglycoside adenylyltransferase (Murphy, 1985); aadA; confers resistance to spectinomycin and streptomycin
   3045..3074    -  terminator     bacterial terminator (fragment): putative bacterial transcription terminator
   3126..3213    -  ncRNA          tRNA: Accession: RF00005 - tRNA
>Addgene plasmid #134803 | pED14xS-11 | addgene full sequence | sequence record 266461 | Addgene NGS Result
TTGTTATCCGCTCACAATTATCTTACTGCGCAGATACGCCCTCGTCAATCCCTTAATAGCAAAATGCCTT
TTGATCGGCGAGAAAGTCAGCAGGCCGCTTAGTTAGCCGTGCACTGATCATATCGTCAATTATTACCTCC
ACGGGGAGAGCCTGAGCAAACTGGCCTCAGGCATTTGAGAAGCACAAGGGTCCCTAAGTCTCCTCAGCAA
AACGAAAGGCCCAGTCTTTCGACTGAGCCTTTCGTTTTATTTGACCGGATGTCCTCTTACTGACAGATGA
GGGGCGGACGTTGACACTTGAGGGGCCGACTCACCCGGCGCGGCGTTGACAGATGAGGGGCAGGCTCGAT
TTCGGCCGGCGACGTGGAGCTGGCCAGCCTCGCAAATCGGCGAAAACGCCTGATTTTACGCGAGTTTCCC
ACAGATGATGTGGACAAGCCTGGGGATAAGTGCCCTGCGGTATTGACACTTGAGGGGCGCGACTACTGAC
AGATGAGGGGCGCGATCCTTGACACTTGAGGGGCAGAGTGCTGACAGATGAGGGGCGCACCTATTGACAT
TTGAGGGGCTGTCCACAGGCAGAAAATCCAGCATTTGCAAGGGTTTCCGCCCGTTTTTCGGCCACCGCTA
ACCTGTCTTTTAACCTGCTTTTAAACCAATATTTATAAACCTTGTTTTTAACCAGGGCTGCGCCCTGTGC
GCGTGACCGCGCACGCCGAAGGGGGGTGCCCCCCCTTCTCGAACCCTCCCGGCCCGCTAACGCGGGCCTC
CCATCCCCCCAGGGGCTGCGCCCCTCGGCCGCGAACGGCCTCACCCCAAAAATGGAGGTTTCTCTTCTTT
CACTTTACGGCTAGCTCAGCCCTAGGTATTATGCTAGCAGCCCCATACGATATAAGGAGGGTGAATGAAT
CGGACGTTTGACCGGAAGGCATACAGGCAAGAACTGATCGACGCGGGGTTTTCCGCCGAGGATGCCGAAA
CCATCGCAAGCCGCACCGTCATGCGTGCGCCCCGCGAAACCTTCCAGTCCGTCGGCTCGATGGTCCAGCA
AGCTACGGCCAAGATCGAGCGCGACAGCGTGCAACTGGCTCCCCCTGCCCTGCCCGCGCCATCGGCCGCC
GTGGAGCGTTCGCGTCGTCTCGAACAGGAGGCGGCAGGTTTGGCGAAGTCGATGACCATCGACACGCGAG
GAACTATGACGACCAAGAAGCGAAAAACCGCCGGCGAGGACCTGGCAAAACAGGTCAGCGAGGCCAAGCA
GGCCGCGTTGCTGAAACACACGAAGCAGCAGATCAAGGAAATGCAGCTTTCCTTGTTCGATATTGCGCCG
TGGCCGGACACGATGCGAGCGATGCCAAACGACACGGCCCGCTCTGCCCTGTTCACCACGCGCAACAAGA
AAATCCCGCGCGAGGCGCTGCAAAACAAGGTCATTTTCCACGTCAACAAGGACGTGAAGATCACCTACAC
CGGCGTCGAGCTGCGGGCCGACGATGACGAACTGGTGTGGCAGCAGGTGTTGGAGTACGCGAAGCGCACC
CCTATCGGCGAGCCGATCACCTTCACGTTCTACGAGCTTTGCCAGGACCTGGGCTGGTCGATCAATGGCC
GGTATTACACGAAGGCCGAGGAATGCCTGTCGCGCCTACAGGCGACGGCGATGGGCTTCACGTCCGACCG
CGTTGGGCACCTGGAATCGGTGTCGCTGCTGCACCGCTTCCGCGTCCTGGACCGTGGCAAGAAAACGTCC
CGTTGCCAGGTCCTGATCGACGAGGAAATCGTCGTGCTGTTTGCTGGCGACCACTACACGAAATTCATAT
GGGAGAAGTACCGCAAGCTGTCGCCGACGGCCCGACGGATGTTCGACTATTTCAGCTCGCACCGGGAGCC
GTACCCGCTCAAGCTGGAAACCTTCCGCCTCATGTGCGGATCGGATTCCACCCGCGTGAAGAAGTGGCGC
GAGCAGGTCGGCGAAGCCTGCGAAGAGTTGCGAGGCAGCGGCCTGGTGGAACACGCCTGGGTCAATGATG
ACCTGGTGCATTGCAAACGCTAGACGGCCTATTTGGCCTATTTTTCTAAATACATTCAAATATGTATCCG
CTCATGAGACAATAACCCTGATAAATGCTTCAATAATATTGAAAAAGGAAGAGTATGAGGGAAGCGGTGA
TCGCCGAAGTATCGACTCAACTATCAGAGGTAGTTGGCGTCATCGAGCGCCATCTCGAACCGACGTTGCT
GGCCGTACATTTGTACGGCTCCGCAGTGGATGGCGGCCTGAAGCCACACAGTGATATTGATTTGCTGGTT
ACGGTGACCGTAAGGCTTGATGAAACAACGCGGCGAGCTTTGATCAACGACCTTTTGGAAACTTCGGCTT
CCCCTGGAGAGAGCGAGATTCTCCGCGCTGTAGAAGTCACCATTGTTGTGCACGACGACATCATTCCGTG
GCGTTATCCAGCTAAGCGCGAACTGCAATTTGGAGAATGGCAGCGCAATGACATTCTTGCAGGTATCTTC
GAGCCAGCCACGATCGACATTGATCTGGCTATCTTGCTGACAAAAGCAAGAGAACATAGCGTTGCCTTGG
TAGGTCCAGCGGCGGAGGAACTCTTTGATCCGGTTCCTGAACAGGATCTATTTGAGGCGCTAAATGAAAC
CTTAACGCTATGGAACTCGCCGCCCGACTGGGCTGGCGATGAGCGAAATGTAGTGCTTACGTTGTCCCGC
ATTTGGTACAGCGCAGTAACCGGCAAAATCGCGCCGAAGGATGTCGCTGCCGACTGGGCAATGGAGCGCC
TGCCGGCCCAGTATCAGCCCGTCATACTTGAAGCTAGACAGGCTTATCTTGGACAAGAAGAAGATCGCTT
GGCCTCGCGCGCAGATCAGTTGGAAGAATTTGTCCACTACGTGAAAGGCGAGATCACCAAGGTAGTCGGC
AAATAAACGCCATGGGCATTAAAAAATGCCCTCTTGGGTTATCAAGAGGGTCATTATATTTGCTGAGGAG
TGCCGTTAATTAAGTCGGATGAATGGCAGAAGCTTAAAAAAAATCCTTAGCTTTCGCTAAGGATCTGCAG
GTCGACGGATCCTGGGAAGTCGGGAGATAAGTCATTGATAAAGTGGCGGAGAGAGGGGGATTTGAACCCC
CGGTAGAGTTGCCCCTACTCCGGTGTTAGAATACCGGTCCGTTCAGCCGCTCCGGCATCTCTCCAA
